Addgene plasmid #91810: CPH3488 (YCp LEU2 Rpb1 P1494A)
Purpose: Yeast expression of S. cerevisiae Rpb1 with a P1494A mutation
Depositing lab: Chris Hill. Depositing organization: University of Utah. Publication: A novel SH2 recognition mechanism recruits Spt6 to the doubly phosphorylated RNA polymerase II linker at sites of transcription. Sdano MA, Fulcher JM, Palani S, Chandrasekharan MB, Parnell TJ, Whitby FG, Formosa T, Hill CP. Elife. 2017 Aug 16;6. pii: 28723. doi: 10.7554/eLife.28723. PubMed 28826505.
Backbone
  Vector backbone: pRS315
  Backbone manufacturer: ATCC
  Backbone size w/o insert (bp): 7771
  Total vector size (bp): 12970
  Modifications to backbone: Addition of endogenous RPB1 promoter and 3’ untranslated regions
  Vector type: Yeast Expression
  Selectable markers: LEU2
Growth in bacteria
  Bacterial resistance: Ampicillin, 100 μg/mL
  Growth temperature: 37°C
  Growth strain: DH5alpha
  Copy number: Low Copy
Gene/Insert
  Gene/Insert name: RPO21 (alt name: RPB1, RPB220, SUA8, B220)
  Species: S. cerevisiae (budding yeast)
  Insert size (bp): 5199
  Mutation: changed proline 1494 to alanine
  GenBank ID: NM_001180200.1
  Entrez Gene: RPO21 (a.k.a. YDL140C, RPB1, RPB220, SIT1, SUA8)
  Promoter: Endogenous Rpb1 promoter
  Cloning method: Restriction Enzyme; 5′ cloning site Sph1 (not destroyed); 3′ cloning site Xho1 (not destroyed)
  Sequencing primers: 5′ CTGTTTCCAACACCCAT; 3′ M13R
Resource information
  A portion of this plasmid was derived from a plasmid made by: This plasmid was derived from pCK859, a gift from Craig Kaplan at Texas A&M University.
Terms and licenses: Academic/Nonprofit Terms; Industry Terms: Not Available to Industry
How to cite: CPH3488 (YCp LEU2 Rpb1 P1494A) was a gift from Chris Hill (Addgene plasmid # 91810 ; http://n2t.net/addgene:91810 ; RRID:Addgene_91810)
