[The description below was written by a language model from this plasmid's Addgene catalogue record and pLannotate feature annotations shown in this document.]
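Description:
CPH3488 (YCp LEU2 Rpb1 P1494A) is a low-copy centromeric yeast expression plasmid built on the pRS315 shuttle backbone. In Saccharomyces cerevisiae it is maintained through a CEN6/ARS element, which keeps it at roughly chromosomal copy number, and it is selected by complementation of leucine auxotrophy with the LEU2 marker driven by its own promoter. In E. coli it replicates from a ColE1/pUC-type origin and is selected with ampicillin via the β-lactamase gene. The backbone also retains the usual pBluescript-derived elements: an f1 origin, lacZα remnants, the lac promoter/operator, and flanking T7 and T3 promoters. These play no role in yeast expression.

The payload is the S. cerevisiae RPO21 (RPB1) gene, encoding the largest, catalytic subunit of RNA polymerase II, carrying a proline-to-alanine substitution at residue 1494. The backbone was modified to include the endogenous RPB1 promoter and 3′ untranslated region, so the mutant is expressed under native regulation rather than from a heterologous promoter. The gene was cloned between SphI and XhoI sites, which remain intact. The automated annotation marks RPO21 only as a fragment covering most of the recorded 5.2 kb insert. It also detects the neighbouring SCM3 open reading frame upstream, which suggests that the promoter-containing genomic fragment includes adjacent chromosomal sequence. No epitope tags or reporters are recorded.

The record gives the purpose as yeast expression of the P1494A variant. The associated study concerns recruitment of Spt6 to the phosphorylated linker region of RNA polymerase II, and the plasmid is presumably used to test how this substitution affects that interaction. The sequenced record is 12,959 nt, slightly shorter than the catalogued total size.
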