Features (pLannotate 1.2.2; 22 found; start..end, strand, type, name):
     76..504     -  rep_origin     f1 ori (sequence partly withheld): f1 bacteriophage origin of replication; arrow indicates direction of (+) strand synthesis
    508..665     -  CDS            lacZα (fragment): LacZα fragment of β-galactosidase; lacZ fragment
    668..686     +  promoter       T7 promoter: promoter for bacteriophage T7 RNA polymerase
    806..1474    +  CDS            SCM3: SCM3_YEAST - Experimental evidence at protein level: Swiss-Prot protein existence level 1. From Saccharomyces cerevisiae (strain ATCC 204508 / S288c) (Baker's yeast).
   2291..6904    +  CDS            RPO21 (fragment): RPB1_YEAST - Also known as RPB1, RPB220, SUA8. Experimental evidence at protein level: Swiss-Prot protein existence level 1. DNA-dependent RNA polymerase catalyzes the transcription of DNA into RNA using the four ribonucleoside triphosphates as substrates. Largest and catalytic component of RNA polymerase II which synthesizes mRNA precursors and many functional non-coding RNAs. Forms the polymerase active center together with the second largest subunit. Pol II is the central component of the basal RNA polymerase II transcription machinery. During a transcription cycle, Pol II, general transcri
   7735..7755    +  misc_feature   MCS (fragment): pBluescript multiple cloning site
   7767..7785    -  promoter       T3 promoter: promoter for bacteriophage T3 RNA polymerase
   7828..7850    -  protein_bind   lac operator (fragment): The lac repressor binds to the lac operator to inhibit transcription in E. coli. This inhibition can be relieved by adding lactose or isopropyl-β-D-thiogalactopyranoside (IPTG). lac repressor encoded by lacI
   7854..7884    -  promoter       lac promoter: promoter for the E. coli lac operon
   7899..7920    -  protein_bind   CAP binding site: CAP binding activates transcription in the presence of cAMP. E. coli catabolite activator protein
   7933..8025    -  CDS            lacI (fragment): lac repressor; lacI; The lac repressor binds to the lac operator to inhibit transcription in E. coli. This inhibition can be relieved by adding lactose or isopropyl-β-D-thiogalactopyranoside (IPTG).
   8208..8796    -  rep_origin     ori: high-copy-number ColE1/pMB1/pBR322/pUC origin of replication
   8967..9827    -  CDS            AmpR: β-lactamase; bla; confers resistance to ampicillin, carbenicillin, and related antibiotics
   9828..9932    -  promoter       AmpR promoter: bla
   9969..10472   +  misc_feature   CEN/ARS: S. cerevisiae CEN6 centromere fused to an autonomously replicating sequence
  10541..10576   +  CDS            rop (fragment): Rop protein, which maintains plasmids at low copy number; rop
  10678..10728   +  misc_feature   bom (fragment): basis of mobility region from pBR322
  10727..10843   +  CDS            NFS1 (fragment): NFS1_YEAST - Also known as SPL1 From Saccharomyces cerevisiae (strain ATCC 204508 / S288c) (Baker's yeast).
  11205..12299   -  CDS            LEU2: 3-isopropylmalate dehydrogenase, required for leucine biosynthesis; S. cerevisiae LEU2; yeast auxotrophic marker
  12300..12707   -  promoter       LEU2 promoter: S. cerevisiae LEU2
  12847..12924   -  CDS            YO192_YEAST (fragment): Experimental evidence at protein level: Swiss-Prot protein existence level 1. From Saccharomyces cerevisiae (strain ATCC 204508 / S288c) (Baker's yeast).
  12955..48      +  misc_feature   bom (fragment) (across the origin): basis of mobility region from pBR322
>Addgene plasmid #91810 | CPH3488 (YCp LEU2 Rpb1 P1494A) | addgene full sequence | sequence record 181107 | Addgene NGS Result
CGGTGTGAAATACCGCACAGATGCGTAAGGAGAAAATACCGCATCAGGAAATTGTAAGCGTTAATATTTT
GTTAAAATTCGCGTTAAATTTTTGTTAAATCAGCTCATTTTTTAACCAATAGGCCGAAATCGGCAAAATC
CCTTATAAATCAAAAGAATAGACCGAGATAGGGT
[37 nt withheld, positions 175-211]
AAAGAACGTGGACTCCAACGTCAAAGG
[49 nt withheld, positions 239-287]
T
[91 nt withheld, positions 289-379]
G
[124 nt withheld, positions 381-504]
CCATTCGCCATTCAGGCTGCGCAACTGTTGGGAAGGGCGATCGGTGCGGGCCTCTTCGCTATTACGCCAG
CTGGCGAAAGGGGGATGTGCTGCAAGGCGATTAAGTTGGGTAACGCCAGGGTTTTCCCAGTCACGACGTT
GTAAAACGACGGCCAGTGAATTGTAATACGACTCACTATAGGGCGAATTGGAGCTCTTGGGAAGCTTCAG
TACCGCGATTTTTCAGCTAATGGATCAGATGATATATAAACAAAAAGTGGGATACAGCATATCGACGCCT
CCACTACAAATTAACAGAAGGATGAAAACCAATAAGAAAATTTCTAAAAGAAGAAGCCTGAAAAATCTCC
ATGGTGCCTTAAAAGGACTATTGAAAGAGTCCGGCAAGAAGAGTGAGTCCAAAATACGAAAACATAGCGA
TTGCAATCCTGTTCATCGAGTATATCCGCCAAATATCGAAAAACGGAAGACCAAAAAGGACGATGGAATT
TCACGGCCAATTGCTGAAAGAAATGGTCATGTGTATATAATGTCCAAGGAAAACCACATCATCCCTAAAC
TAACCGATGATGAAGTCATGGAGCGCCACAAACTAGCAGACGAAAACATGAGAAAAGTGTGGTCCAACAT
CATAAGCAAATACGAGTCTATTGAAGAACAAGGAGACCTCGTAGACCTGAAAACTGGTGAAATAGTTGAA
GATAATGGGCATATCAAGACGCTGACGGCCAACAACAGCACGAAAGATAAAAGAACAAAATACACAAGCG
TGCTCAGAGACATTATCGACATCAGCGACGAGGAAGATGGTGATAAAAATGATGAATATACTCTTTGGGC
TAACGATAGCGAGGCAAGCGATTCAGAGGTGGATGCTGACAACGACACTGAAGAGGAAAAAGACGAGAAA
TTGATAGACGCAGATTTCAAGAAGTACGAGGCCAAACTCTCGAAAAGGATATTACGAGATTAAGGTGCTA
AAATGCCGTATATTCGAATTTCATTACCATCAGAATATATATATATATATATGAGTCTATATTAGGGACT
ATCATACGGTAACCCGGACCTCCATTACCCGCATGACTTTACTCACTAAAGACGATTGTCGGTTTTAAAC
ATTTTTTTTTTTTCATTTCGACCGTCGGTTCTCCTTAGTTTGTTCAGTGGCAACAAGTGGACAAACAAGA
AGAGCGTGCAGCACCATTCACCGCCAGCTTTGTATCGTCCTTTAGAGTGCAGCAAGAACATTAATTGCTC
TCACAGAGGTATCATAAGAACATCCGATTCGTTCATTAACTGAAATCATATCTGTGTTGTTCTGATCGAC
TCTCTTTGTTAGTTTTATCTTCCATTTTTTTTTATTCCTTTCATTTTCCAATAAAATTTGAACAGGATCG
ATATAAACAGATAAAAACCCTCCAAAGTTAACCATTTGTTTATATTTGCTTTTCTGCATAAGTTTTCCTA
GCGAATTCCCTGATCAACTTTCAAGGAAAACTAAAACTACTGTATTATAAGAGGTTTTTTTTTTCATTCC
AGATTAATTTTGAAATACGATATCCTCAAGTTTATCTACCAGAATATTTGACTAAGAAATCAAACTCTGT
TAATAATAATATAATTATAAAAACCTCAACTAGAAACTCCAAAAAAAAAAATTTACCATTTTTTACTTTC
TATCCTTGTTAACCAAATTTCAAAAAAATTTTACCTTTTCTTTTTCCAGAAGAGGGACCAATCATAAAGA
TAGCAATAACACTTTACCCCAAAATATAAATCAGACATGGTAGGACAACAGTATTCTAGTGCTCCACTCC
GTACAGTAAAAGAGGTCCAATTCGGTCTTTTCTCACCTGAAGAAGTTAGAGCAATCAGTGTGGCCAAAAT
TAGATTTCCAGAGACAATGGATGAAACCCAGACGAGAGCGAAAATTGGTGGTCTAAACGACCCTAGGTTA
GGCTCTATTGATCGTAATCTGAAGTGTCAAACTTGTCAAGAGGGTATGAACGAATGTCCTGGTCATTTTG
GTCACATAGATTTAGCAAAACCTGTATTTCATGTTGGTTTTATTGCCAAAATTAAGAAAGTATGTGAGTG
TGTCTGTATGCACTGTGGTAAGCTATTACTGGATGAACATAATGAATTAATGAGACAAGCTCTAGCAATC
AAAGACAGTAAAAAAAGGTTTGCTGCAATTTGGACTTTATGTAAAACAAAAATGGTCTGCGAAACAGATG
TCCCTTCTGAAGATGATCCTACTCAGCTCGTATCAAGGGGAGGTTGTGGTAATACACAGCCTACAATTCG
TAAGGATGGGTTGAAATTAGTTGGTAGTTGGAAAAAAGATAGAGCCACGGGGGATGCGGATGAACCAGAA
CTAAGAGTTTTAAGTACGGAGGAAATCTTGAATATTTTTAAGCATATCTCAGTAAAAGACTTCACTAGTT
TGGGTTTCAACGAAGTTTTTTCTCGTCCAGAATGGATGATTTTAACATGCCTTCCTGTCCCACCACCACC
GGTGCGTCCATCCATTTCCTTCAATGAATCTCAAAGAGGTGAGGATGATTTAACCTTTAAACTTGCTGAT
ATTTTAAAAGCTAATATTAGTTTGGAAACACTAGAGCATAACGGTGCTCCACATCATGCTATTGAAGAAG
CAGAGAGTTTATTACAATTTCATGTTGCCACTTATATGGATAATGATATTGCTGGTCAACCACAAGCTCT
GCAGAAGTCCGGCCGTCCCGTTAAATCTATTCGTGCTCGTTTGAAGGGTAAAGAGGGTCGTATCAGAGGT
AATTTAATGGGTAAGCGTGTGGATTTTTCGGCAAGAACTGTTATTTCTGGTGATCCTAATTTGGAATTAG
ACCAAGTCGGTGTTCCAAAATCTATTGCCAAGACTTTAACATACCCAGAAGTGGTCACACCATATAACAT
AGATCGTCTGACGCAACTTGTTAGGAATGGACCAAATGAGCACCCCGGTGCCAAATACGTCATTCGTGAT
AGCGGAGACCGTATAGATTTAAGATACAGTAAAAGGGCAGGTGATATTCAATTACAGTATGGGTGGAAAG
TTGAACGTCATATTATGGACAATGATCCAGTTTTATTCAACCGTCAACCTTCGTTGCACAAAATGTCCAT
GATGGCCCACAGAGTAAAAGTTATTCCATATTCTACATTTAGATTGAATTTGTCCGTTACATCTCCATAC
AATGCCGATTTCGACGGTGACGAAATGAATCTTCACGTTCCTCAGTCTGAGGAAACAAGGGCGGAACTTT
CTCAATTATGTGCTGTTCCTCTGCAAATTGTTTCACCACAATCTAACAAACCTTGTATGGGTATTGTTCA
AGATACTTTGTGTGGTATTCGTAAACTGACATTAAGAGATACATTTATAGAACTTGATCAAGTTTTGAAT
ATGCTTTATTGGGTTCCAGATTGGGATGGTGTTATTCCGACACCTGCAATTATCAAGCCCAAACCTTTGT
GGTCCGGTAAACAAATCTTGTCTGTGGCTATCCCAAACGGTATTCATTTACAACGTTTTGATGAGGGCAC
TACTCTGCTTTCTCCAAAGGATAATGGTATGCTTATTATTGACGGTCAAATCATTTTTGGTGTAGTAGAG
AAAAAAACCGTTGGATCCTCCAATGGTGGTTTAATTCATGTTGTTACGAGAGAAAAGGGACCTCAAGTTT
GTGCTAAGTTGTTTGGTAACATACAGAAAGTTGTTAACTTTTGGTTACTACATAATGGGTTTTCAACAGG
TATTGGTGATACCATTGCGGACGGCCCAACAATGAGGGAAATTACAGAGACAATTGCAGAGGCTAAAAAG
AAAGTTTTGGATGTTACGAAAGAAGCCCAGGCAAACTTATTGACTGCTAAACATGGTATGACTCTCCGTG
AGTCTTTTGAGGATAACGTTGTTCGGTTCCTAAATGAAGCAAGAGATAAGGCAGGTCGTTTAGCTGAAGT
CAATTTGAAAGATTTGAACAATGTGAAACAAATGGTTATGGCAGGTTCCAAGGGTTCATTTATTAATATC
GCGCAAATGTCAGCTTGTGTAGGACAGCAATCTGTTGAAGGTAAACGTATTGCTTTTGGGTTCGTTGATC
GTACCTTACCTCATTTCTCTAAAGATGATTACTCCCCAGAGTCTAAAGGTTTTGTTGAGAACTCATATTT
GAGAGGTTTGACCCCACAAGAATTTTTTTTCCATGCAATGGGTGGTCGTGAAGGTCTTATCGATACCGCC
GTCAAAACAGCCGAAACAGGTTATATTCAACGTCGTTTAGTGAAAGCTCTAGAAGATATCATGGTTCATT
ACGATAACACCACAAGAAACTCATTGGGTAACGTTATTCAGTTTATTTATGGTGAAGATGGTATGGATGC
TGCGCATATTGAAAAGCAATCGCTAGATACTATTGGTGGCTCCGATGCAGCTTTTGAAAAGAGATACAGA
GTTGATTTATTGAATACAGACCATACCCTTGATCCCTCACTATTGGAATCCGGATCTGAGATACTTGGCG
ATTTGAAACTTCAAGTTCTCCTGGATGAAGAATACAAACAATTAGTGAAAGATCGTAAATTTTTGAGGGA
AGTTTTTGTTGATGGTGAAGCAAACTGGCCATTACCAGTCAACATAAGACGTATTATTCAAAATGCTCAA
CAAACTTTCCACATAGATCATACGAAACCATCTGATTTAACAATCAAAGACATCGTTCTTGGTGTAAAGG
ATTTGCAAGAAAACTTATTAGTGTTGCGTGGTAAGAATGAAATTATACAAAATGCCCAGCGAGATGCAGT
TACATTGTTCTGCTGTTTATTACGTTCCCGTTTGGCCACACGTAGAGTTCTACAAGAGTACAGACTAACA
AAACAGGCATTCGATTGGGTATTAAGTAATATCGAGGCACAATTCCTCCGTTCTGTTGTTCACCCTGGTG
AAATGGTTGGTGTTCTAGCAGCCCAATCCATTGGTGAACCAGCCACACAAATGACCCTTAACACCTTCCA
TTTTGCTGGTGTTGCTTCCAAAAAAGTTACTTCTGGTGTCCCCCGTTTAAAGGAAATTTTGAATGTGGCC
AAAAACATGAAAACCCCTTCCTTGACTGTATACTTAGAGCCCGGGCATGCTGCCGATCAAGAACAAGCGA
AGTTGATCAGATCTGCTATCGAGCATACCACTTTAAAGAGTGTCACTATTGCTTCAGAAATTTACTATGA
TCCTGATCCACGTTCCACAGTTATTCCAGAAGATGAAGAAATTATCCAACTTCATTTCTCATTATTGGAT
GAAGAGGCTGAACAATCTTTTGACCAACAATCACCTTGGTTATTACGTCTGGAACTGGATCGTGCAGCAA
TGAATGATAAAGACTTAACAATGGGTCAGGTTGGTGAAAGAATCAAGCAAACATTCAAAAATGATTTGTT
TGTTATCTGGTCTGAAGACAACGATGAGAAGTTGATCATCCGTTGTCGTGTTGTTCGTCCAAAGTCACTA
GATGCTGAGACTGAAGCAGAAGAAGATCATATGTTGAAGAAAATTGAGAACACAATGTTAGAGAATATTA
CATTACGTGGTGTAGAGAACATCGAGCGTGTTGTCATGATGAAATATGACCGTAAAGTACCAAGTCCAAC
TGGTGAATACGTTAAGGAACCTGAATGGGTGTTGGAAACAGATGGTGTTAACTTATCTGAAGTTATGACT
GTTCCTGGTATCGACCCAACCAGAATCTATACCAACTCCTTCATTGATATAATGGAAGTTCTAGGTATTG
AAGCTGGTCGTGCAGCCTTGTATAAAGAAGTTTACAATGTTATTGCTTCTGATGGTTCGTATGTTAACTA
CCGTCATATGGCTTTGTTAGTCGATGTTATGACAACCCAAGGTGGCTTAACTTCTGTTACTCGTCATGGT
TTCAACAGATCAAATACAGGTGCCTTAATGAGATGTTCATTTGAAGAAACTGTCGAAATTTTGTTTGAAG
CTGGTGCTTCAGCCGAATTAGATGATTGTCGTGGTGTTTCGGAAAATGTCATTCTTGGTCAAATGGCTCC
AATCGGTACCGGTGCATTTGATGTGATGATCGATGAGGAGTCACTGGTAAAATACATGCCAGAACAAAAA
ATAACTGAGATTGAAGACGGACAAGATGGTGGCGTCACACCATACAGTAACGAAAGTGGTTTGGTCAATG
CAGATCTTGACGTTAAAGATGAGCTAATGTTTTCAGCACTGGTTGATTCGGGTTCAAATGACGCTATGGC
TGGAGGATTTACAGCGTACGGTGGTGCTGATTATGGTGAAGCCACGTCTCCATTTGGTGCTTATGGTGAA
GCACCTACATCTCCCGGATTTGGAGTCTCCTCACCAGGCTTTTCTCCAACTTCCCCAACATACTCTCCTA
CCTCTCCAGCGTACTCACCAACATCACCATCGTACTCACCAACATCACCATCGTACTCGCCAACATCACC
ATCGTACTCACCTACATCACCATCGTATTCACCAACGTCACCATCATATTCGCCAACGTCACCATCATAT
TCGCCAACGTCGCCATCGTATTCTCCAACGTCACCATCGTATTCGCCAACGTCGCCTTCCTACTCTCCCA
CGTCGCCAAGCTACAGCCCTACGTCTCCTTCTTATTCTCCTACATCTCCATCATACTCTCCTACGTCACC
AAGTTACAGCCCAACGTCACCAAGTTACAGCCCAACGTCTCCAGCCTATTCCCCAACATCACCAAGTTAT
AGTCCTACATCGCCTTCATACTCTCCAACATCACCATCCTATTCCCCAACATCACCTTCTTACTCTCCCA
CCTCTCCAAACTATAGCCCTACTTCACCTTCTTACTCCCCAACATCTCCAGGCTACAGCCCAGGATCTCC
TGCATATTCTCCAAAGCAAGACGAACAAAAGCATAATGAAAATGAAAATTCCAGATGATATAGTATATCA
TCCTTACGTATTTGACGTTATTACATTATATATAGTTTCTCAAATAATATTTCTAGTTTATTTTTGTATC
ATAATAAAAACGTATACCAAATATACCATTATTTTTCATAGCATTATGGTAGGGATAGGGAATCAAGTAA
CTAATTTATATCCGCAGAGCATTGGGAAAACCAACGGCGCTAGTAAATGCATTTAAATTACGTCCGTCCA
ACTTCTAAGCTTAAGGGTTTCTCGAGGGGGGGCCCGGTACCAGCTTTTGTTCCCTTTAGTGAGGGTTAAT
TTCGAGCTTGGCGTAATCATGGTCATAGCTGTTTCCTGTGTGAAATTGTTATCCGCTCACAATTCCACAC
AACATACGAGCCGGAAGCATAAAGTGTAAAGCCTGGGGTGCCTAATGAGTGAGCTAACTCACATTAATTG
CGTTGCGCTCACTGCCCGCTTTCCAGTCGGGAAACCTGTCGTGCCAGCTGCATTAATGAATCGGCCAACG
CGCGGGGAGAGGCGGTTTGCGTATTGGGCGCTCTTCCGCTTCCTCGCTCACTGACTCGCTGCGCTCGGTC
GTTCGGCTGCGGCGAGCGGTATCAGCTCACTCAAAGGCGGTAATACGGTTATCCACAGAATCAGGGGATA
ACGCAGGAAAGAACATGTGAGCAAAAGGCCAGCAAAAGGCCAGGAACCGTAAAAAGGCCGCGTTGCTGGC
GTTTTTCCATAGGCTCCGCCCCCCTGACGAGCATCACAAAAATCGACGCTCAAGTCAGAGGTGGCGAAAC
CCGACAGGACTATAAAGATACCAGGCGTTTCCCCCTGGAAGCTCCCTCGTGCGCTCTCCTGTTCCGACCC
TGCCGCTTACCGGATACCTGTCCGCCTTTCTCCCTTCGGGAAGCGTGGCGCTTTCTCATAGCTCACGCTG
TAGGTATCTCAGTTCGGTGTAGGTCGTTCGCTCCAAGCTGGGCTGTGTGCACGAACCCCCCGTTCAGCCC
GACCGCTGCGCCTTATCCGGTAACTATCGTCTTGAGTCCAACCCGGTAAGACACGACTTATCGCCACTGG
CAGCAGCCACTGGTAACAGGATTAGCAGAGCGAGGTATGTAGGCGGTGCTACAGAGTTCTTGAAGTGGTG
GCCTAACTACGGCTACACTAGAAGAACAGTATTTGGTATCTGCGCTCTGCTGAAGCCAGTTACCTTCGGA
AAAAGAGTTGGTAGCTCTTGATCCGGCAAACAAACCACCGCTGGTAGCGGTGGTTTTTTTGTTTGCAAGC
AGCAGATTACGCGCAGAAAAAAAGGATCTCAAGAAGATCCTTTGATCTTTTCTACGGGGTCTGACGCTCA
GTGGAACGAAAACTCACGTTAAGGGATTTTGGTCATGAGATTATCAAAAAGGATCTTCACCTAGATCCTT
TTAAATTAAAAATGAAGTTTTAAATCAATCTAAAGTATATATGAGTAAACTTGGTCTGACAGTTACCAAT
GCTTAATCAGTGAGGCACCTATCTCAGCGATCTGTCTATTTCGTTCATCCATAGTTGCCTGACTCCCCGT
CGTGTAGATAACTACGATACGGGAGGGCTTACCATCTGGCCCCAGTGCTGCAATGATACCGCGAGACCCA
CGCTCACCGGCTCCAGATTTATCAGCAATAAACCAGCCAGCCGGAAGGGCCGAGCGCAGAAGTGGTCCTG
CAACTTTATCCGCCTCCATCCAGTCTATTAATTGTTGCCGGGAAGCTAGAGTAAGTAGTTCGCCAGTTAA
TAGTTTGCGCAACGTTGTTGCCATTGCTACAGGCATCGTGGTGTCACGCTCGTCGTTTGGTATGGCTTCA
TTCAGCTCCGGTTCCCAACGATCAAGGCGAGTTACATGATCCCCCATGTTGTGCAAAAAAGCGGTTAGCT
CCTTCGGTCCTCCGATCGTTGTCAGAAGTAAGTTGGCCGCAGTGTTATCACTCATGGTTATGGCAGCACT
GCATAATTCTCTTACTGTCATGCCATCCGTAAGATGCTTTTCTGTGACTGGTGAGTACTCAACCAAGTCA
TTCTGAGAATAGTGTATGCGGCGACCGAGTTGCTCTTGCCCGGCGTCAATACGGGATAATACCGCGCCAC
ATAGCAGAACTTTAAAAGTGCTCATCATTGGAAAACGTTCTTCGGGGCGAAAACTCTCAAGGATCTTACC
GCTGTTGAGATCCAGTTCGATGTAACCCACTCGTGCACCCAACTGATCTTCAGCATCTTTTACTTTCACC
AGCGTTTCTGGGTGAGCAAAAACAGGAAGGCAAAATGCCGCAAAAAAGGGAATAAGGGCGACACGGAAAT
GTTGAATACTCATACTCTTCCTTTTTCAATATTATTGAAGCATTTATCAGGGTTATTGTCTCATGAGCGG
ATACATATTTGAATGTATTTAGAAAAATAAACAAATAGGGGTTCCGCGCACATTTCCCCGAAAAGTGCCA
CCTGGGTCCTTTTCATCACGTGCTATAAAAATAATTATAATTTAAATTTTTTAATATAAATATATAAATT
AAAAATAGAAAGTAAAAAAAGAAATTAAAGAAAAAATAGTTTTTGTTTTCCGAAGATGTAAAAGACTCTA
GGGGGATCGCCAACAAATACTACCTTTTATCTTGCTCTTCCTGCTCTCAGGTATTAATGCCGAATTGTTT
CATCTTGTCTGTGTAGAAGACCACACACGAAAATCCTGTGATTTTACATTTTACTTATCGTTAATCGAAT
GTATATCTATTTAATCTGCTTTTCTTGTCTAATAAATATATATGTAAAGTACGCTTTTTGTTGAAATTTT
TTAAACCTTTGTTTATTTTTTTTTCTTCATTCCGTAACTCTTCTACCTTCTTTATTTACTTTCTAAAATC
CAAATACAAAACATAAAAATAAATAAACACAGAGTAAATTCCCAAATTATTCCATCATTAAAAGATACGA
GGCGCGTGTAAGTTACAGGCAAGCGATCCGTCCTAAGAAACCATTATTATCATGACATTAACCTATAAAA
ATAGGCGTATCACGAGGCCCTTTCGTCTCGCGCGTTTCGGTGATGACGGTGAAAACCTCTGACACATGCA
GCTCCCGGAGACGGTCACAGCTTGTCTGTAAGCGGATGCCGGGAGCAGACAAGCCCGTCAGGGCGCGTCA
GCGGGTGTTGGCGGGTGTCGGGGCTGGCTTAACTATGCGGCATCAGAGCAGATTGTACTGAGAGTGCACC
ATATCGACTACGTCGTTAAGGCCGTTTCTGACAGAGTAAAATTCTTGAGGGAACTTTCACCATTATGGGA
AATGGTTCAAGAAGGTATTGACTTAAACTCCATCAAATGGTCAGGTCATTGAGTGTTTTTTATTTGTTGT
ATTTTTTTTTTTTTAGAGAAAATCCTCCAATATATAAATTAGGAATCATAGTTTCATGATTTTCTGTTAC
ACCTAACTTTTTGTGTGGTGCCCTCCTCCTTGTCAATATTAATGTTAAAGTGCAATTCTTTTTCCTTATC
ACGTTGAGCCATTAGTATCAATTTGCTTACCTGTATTCCTTTACATCCTCCTTTTTCTCCTTCTTGATAA
ATGTATGTAGATTGCGTATATAGTTTCGTCTACCCTATGAACATATTCCATTTTGTAATTTCGTGTCGTT
TCTATTATGAATTTCATTTATAAAGTTTATGTACAAATATCATAAAAAAAGAGAATCTTTTTAAGCAAGG
ATTTTCTTAACTTCTTCGGCGACAGCATCACCGACTTCGGTGGTACTGTTGGAACCACCTAAATCACCAG
TTCTGATACCTGCATCCAAAACCTTTTTAACTGCATCTTCAATGGCCTTACCTTCTTCAGGCAAGTTCAA
TGACAATTTCAACATCATTGCAGCAGACAAGATAGTGGCGATAGGGTTGACCTTATTCTTTGGCAAATCT
GGAGCAGAACCGTGGCATGGTTCGTACAAACCAAATGCGGTGTTCTTGTCTGGCAAAGAGGCCAAGGACG
CAGATGGCAACAAACCCAAGGAACCTGGGATAACGGAGGCTTCATCGGAGATGATATCACCAAACATGTT
GCTGGTGATTATAATACCATTTAGGTGGGTTGGGTTCTTAACTAGGATCATGGCGGCAGAATCAATCAAT
TGATGTTGAACCTTCAATGTAGGGAATTCGTTCTTGATGGTTTCCTCCACAGTTTTTCTCCATAATCTTG
AAGAGGCCAAAACATTAGCTTTATCCAAGGACCAAATAGGCAATGGTGGCTCATGTTGTAGGGCCATGAA
AGCGGCCATTCTTGTGATTCTTTGCACTTCTGGAACGGTGTATTGTTCACTATCCCAAGCGACACCATCA
CCATCGTCTTCCTTTCTCTTACCAAAGTAAATACCTCCCACTAATTCTCTGACAACAACGAAGTCAGTAC
CTTTAGCAAATTGTGGCTTGATTGGAGATAAGTCTAAAAGAGAGTCGGATGCAAAGTTACATGGTCTTAA
GTTGGCGTACAATTGAAGTTCTTTACGGATTTTTAGTAAACCTTGTTCAGGTCTAACACTACCGGTACCC
CATTTAGGACCACCCACAGCACCTAACAAAACGGCATCAGCCTTCTTGGAGGCTTCCAGCGCCTCATCTG
GAAGTGGAACACCTGTAGCATCGATAGCAGCACCACCAATTAAATGATTTTCGAAATCGAACTTGACATT
GGAACGAACATCAGAAATAGCTTTAAGAACCTTAATGGCTTCGGCTGTGATTTCTTGACCAACGTGGTCA
CCTGGCAAAACGACGATCTTCTTAGGGGCAGACATTAGAATGGTATATCCTTGAAATATATATATATATA
TTGCTGAAATGTAAAAGGTAAGAAAAGTTAGAAAGTAAGACGATTGCTAACCACCTATTGGAAAAAACAA
TAGGTCCTTAAATAATATTGTCAACTTCAAGTATTGTGATGCAAGCATTTAGTCATGAACGCTTCTCTAT
TCTATATGAAAAGCCGGTTCCGGCGCTCTCACCTTTCCTTTTTCTCCCAATTTTTCAGTTGAAAAAGGTA
TATGCGTCAGGCGACCTCTGAAATTAACAAAAAATTTCCAGTCATCGAATTTGATTCTGTGCGATAGCGC
CCCTGTGTGTTCTCGTTATGTTGAGGAAAAAAATAATGGTTGCTAAGAGATTCGAACTCTTGCATCTTAC
GATACCTGAGTATTCCCACAGTTAACTGCGGTCAAGATATTTCTTGAATCAGGCGCCTTAGACCGCTCGG
CCAAACAACCAATTACTTGTTGAGAAATAGAGTATAATTATCCTATAAATATAACGTTTTTGAACACACA
TGAACAAGGAAGTACAGGACAATTGATTTTGAAGAGAATGTGGATTTTGATGTAATTGTTGGGATTCCAT
TTTTAATAAGGCAATAATATTAGGTATGTAGATATACTAGAAGTTCTCCTCGACCGGTCGATATG
